Addgene plasmid #100540: pCAGGS-hPhyBY276H-mCherry-HRasCT
Purpose: Expresses Phytochrome B-Y276H (1-908 aa) fused with mCherry and Hras C-terminus in mammalian cells
Depositing lab: Kazuhiro Aoki. Depositing organization: National Institute for Basic Biology. Publication: Efficient synthesis of phycocyanobilin in mammalian cells for optogenetic control of cell signaling. Uda Y, Goto Y, Oda S, Kohchi T, Matsuda M, Aoki K. Proc Natl Acad Sci U S A. 2017 Oct 24. pii: 201707190. doi: 10.1073/pnas.1707190114. PubMed 29078307.
Backbone
  Vector backbone: pCAGGS
  Backbone manufacturer: Junichi Miyazaki (Osaka University, Japan)
  Backbone size w/o insert (bp): 4870
  Total vector size (bp): 8551
  Vector type: Mammalian Expression
Growth in bacteria
  Bacterial resistance: Ampicillin, 100 μg/mL
  Growth temperature: 37°C
  Growth strain: DH5alpha
  Copy number: High Copy
Gene/Insert
  Gene/Insert name: Phytochrome B (1-908 aa, Y276H mutation) (alt name: PhyB-Y276H)
  Species: A. thaliana (mustard weed)
  Mutation: Human codon optimized PhyB (1-908 aa), Y276H mutation
  GenBank ID: NM_001335612.1
  Entrez Gene: PHYB (a.k.a. AT2G18790, HY3, MSF3.17, MSF3_17, OOP1, OUT OF PHASE 1, PHYTOCHROME B, phytochrome B)
  Promoter: CAG promoter
  Tag / fusion protein: mCherry fused with HRas C-terminus for plasma membrane localization. (C terminal on insert)
  Cloning method: Restriction Enzyme; 5′ cloning site EcoRI (not destroyed); 3′ cloning site NotI (not destroyed)
  Sequencing primers: 5′ catgttcatgccttcttctttttcc; 3′ agatgctcaaggggcttcatgatg
Terms and licenses: Academic/Nonprofit Terms; Industry Terms: Not Available to Industry
Depositor comments: Expression vector of PhyB-Y276H-mCherry-HRasCT in mammalian cells. PhyB-Y276H has two additional missense mutations (P840S, P884L); the construct will function as described in the publication. mCherry has a G229L mutation that does not affect function.
How to cite: pCAGGS-hPhyBY276H-mCherry-HRasCT was a gift from Kazuhiro Aoki (Addgene plasmid # 100540 ; http://n2t.net/addgene:100540 ; RRID:Addgene_100540)
