[The description below was written by a language model from this plasmid's Addgene catalogue record and pLannotate feature annotations shown in this document.]
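Description:
pCAGGS-hPhyBY276H-mCherry-HRasCT is a mammalian expression plasmid built on the pCAGGS backbone. It is propagated in E. coli through a high-copy ColE1/pUC-type origin and selected with ampicillin via the β-lactamase gene and its native promoter. The backbone also carries an SV40 origin of replication, which can support episomal amplification in cells expressing SV40 large T antigen, plus remnants of lac regulatory sequences that have no role in the payload. No mammalian selection marker is annotated. The catalogue lists a total size of 8,551 bp, whereas the depositor's full sequence used for annotation is 8,231 nt; the record does not explain this difference.

Expression is driven by the CAG promoter, annotated as the CMV immediate-early enhancer, the chicken β-actin promoter and a chimeric β-actin/β-globin intron, and it is terminated by the rabbit β-globin polyadenylation signal. The single open reading frame encodes a human codon-optimized fragment of Arabidopsis thaliana phytochrome B (residues 1–908) bearing the Y276H substitution, cloned between EcoRI and NotI sites. It is fused at its C terminus to mCherry and then to a short C-terminal segment of human H-Ras. The H-Ras tail serves as a plasma membrane localization signal, so the red fluorescent fusion is anchored at the membrane and can be visualized there.

The depositor notes two further missense changes in PhyB (P840S, P884L) and a G229L change in mCherry, all reported not to impair function. The associated work concerns phycocyanobilin synthesis in mammalian cells for optogenetic control of cell signaling, in which membrane-tethered PhyB is a component; the record does not describe what the Y276H mutation does.
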