Features (pLannotate 1.2.2; 19 found; start..end, strand, type, name):
      9..388     +  enhancer       CMV enhancer: human cytomegalovirus immediate early enhancer
    390..665     +  promoter       chicken β-actin promoter: No description available
    666..1682    +  intron         chimeric intron: chimera between introns from chicken β-actin and rabbit β-globin
   1680..1739    +  CDS            HBB (fragment): HBB_LEPEU - Experimental evidence at protein level: Swiss-Prot protein existence level 1. Involved in oxygen transport from the lung to the various peripheral tissues. From Lepus europaeus (European hare).
   1740..4463    +  CDS            PHYB (fragment): PHYB_ARATH - Also known as HY3 From Arabidopsis thaliana (Mouse-ear cress).
   4473..5174    +  CDS            mCherry: mCherry is a basic (constitutively fluorescent) red fluorescent protein published in 2004, derived from Discosoma sp.. It is reported to be a very rapidly-maturing monomer with low acid sensitivity.
   5181..5243    +  CDS            H-Ras (fragment): human small GTPase proto-oncoprotein
   5318..5373    +  polyA_signal   β-globin poly(A) signal: rabbit β-globin polyadenylation signal (Gil and Proudfoot, 1987)
   5758..5774    -  protein_bind   lac operator: The lac repressor binds to the lac operator to inhibit transcription in E. coli. This inhibition can be relieved by adding lactose or isopropyl-β-D-thiogalactopyranoside (IPTG). lac repressor encoded by lacI
   5782..5812    -  promoter       lac promoter: promoter for the E. coli lac operon
   5827..5848    -  protein_bind   CAP binding site: CAP binding activates transcription in the presence of cAMP. E. coli catabolite activator protein
   5861..5900    -  CDS            lacI (fragment): lac repressor; lacI; The lac repressor binds to the lac operator to inhibit transcription in E. coli. This inhibition can be relieved by adding lactose or isopropyl-β-D-thiogalactopyranoside (IPTG).
   5907..5929    +  promoter       SV40 promoter (fragment): SV40 enhancer and early promoter
   5953..6088    +  rep_origin     SV40 ori: SV40 origin of replication
   6108..6242    +  polyA_signal   SV40 poly(A) signal: SV40 polyadenylation signal
   6244..6298    -  CDS            lacI (fragment): lac repressor; lacI; The lac repressor binds to the lac operator to inhibit transcription in E. coli. This inhibition can be relieved by adding lactose or isopropyl-β-D-thiogalactopyranoside (IPTG).
   6481..7069    -  rep_origin     ori: high-copy-number ColE1/pMB1/pBR322/pUC origin of replication
   7240..8100    -  CDS            AmpR: β-lactamase; bla; confers resistance to ampicillin, carbenicillin, and related antibiotics
   8101..8205    -  promoter       AmpR promoter: bla
>Addgene plasmid #100540 | pCAGGS-hPhyBY276H-mCherry-HRasCT | depositor full sequence | sequence record 197261 | pCAGGS-hPhyBY276H-mCherry-HRasCT sequence 8231 bps
GGTCGATCGACATTGATTATTGACTAGTTATTAATAGTAATCAATTACGGGGTCATTAGTTCATAGCCCA
TATATGGAGTTCCGCGTTACATAACTTACGGTAAATGGCCCGCCTGGCTGACCGCCCAACGACCCCCGCC
CATTGACGTCAATAATGACGTATGTTCCCATAGTAACGCCAATAGGGACTTTCCATTGACGTCAATGGGT
GGAGTATTTACGGTAAACTGCCCACTTGGCAGTACATCAAGTGTATCATATGCCAAGTACGCCCCCTATT
GACGTCAATGACGGTAAATGGCCCGCCTGGCATTATGCCCAGTACATGACCTTATGGGACTTTCCTACTT
GGCAGTACATCTACGTATTAGTCATCGCTATTACCATGGTCGAGGTGAGCCCCACGTTCTGCTTCACTCT
CCCCATCTCCCCCCCCTCCCCACCCCCAATTTTGTATTTATTTATTTTTTAATTATTTTGTGCAGCGATG
GGGGCGGGGGGGGGGGGGGCGCGCGCCAGGCGGGGCGGGGCGGGGGCGAGGGCGGGGCGGGGCGAGGCGG
AGAGGTGCGGCGGCAGCCAATCAGAGCGGCGCGCTCCGAAAGTTTCCTTTTATGGCGAGGCGGCGGCGGC
GGCGGCCCTATAAAAAGCGAAGCGCGCGGCGGGCGGGAGTCGCTGCGTTGCCTTCGCCCCGTGCCCCGCT
CCGCGCCGCCTCGCGCCGCCCGCCCCGGCTCTGACTGACCGCGTTACTCCCACAGGTGAGCGGGCGGGAC
GGCCCTTCTCCTCCGGGCTGTAATTAGCGCTTGGTTTAATGACGGCTCGTTTCTTTTCTGTGGCTGCGTG
AAAGCCTTAAAGGGCTCCGGGAGGGCCCTTTGTGCGGGGGGGAGCGGCTCGGGGGGTGCGTGCGTGTGTG
TGTGCGTGGGGAGCGCCGCGTGCGGCCCGCGCTGCCCGGCGGCTGTGAGCGCTGCGGGCGCGGCGCGGGG
CTTTGTGCGCTCCGCGTGTGCGCGAGGGGAGCGCGGCCGGGGGCGGTGCCCCGCGGTGCGGGGGGGCTGC
GAGGGGAACAAAGGCTGCGTGCGGGGTGTGTGCGTGGGGGGGTGAGCAGGGGGTGTGGGCGCGGCGGTCG
GGCTGTAACCCCCCCCTGCACCCCCCTCCCCGAGTTGCTGAGCACGGCCCGGCTTCGGGTGCGGGGCTCC
GTGCGGGGCGTGGCGCGGGGCTCGCCGTGCCGGGCGGGGGGTGGCGGCAGGTGGGGGTGCCGGGCGGGGC
GGGGCCGCCTCGGGCCGGGGAGGGCTCGGGGGAGGGGCGCGGCGGCCCCCGGAGCGCCGGCGGCTGTCGA
GGCGCGGCGAGCCGCAGCCATTGCCTTTTATGGTAATCGTGCGAGAGGGCGCAGGGACTTCCTTTGTCCC
AAATCTGTGCGGAGCCGAAATCTGGGAGGCGCCGCCGCACCCCCTCTAGCGGGCGCGGGGCGAAGCGGTG
CGGCGCCGGCAGGAAGGAAATGGGCGGGGAGGGCCTTCGTGCGTCGCCGCGCCGCCGTCCCCTTCTCCCT
CTCCAGCCTCGGGGCTGTCCGCGGGGGGACGGCTGCCTTCGGGGGGGACGGGGCAGGGCGGGGTTCGGCT
TCTGGCGTGTGACCGGCGGCTCTAGCTAGAGCCTCTGCTAACCATGTTCATGCCTTCTTCTTTTTCCTAC
AGCTCCTGGGCAACGTGCTGGTTATTGTGCTGTCTCATCATTTTGGCAAAGAATTCACCATGGTGTCAGG
AGTGGGAGGAAGCGGAGGCGGCAGAGGAGGCGGGAGAGGAGGCGAGGAAGAGCCAAGCTCCTCTCACACT
CCCAACAATCGGAGAGGGGGAGAGCAGGCTCAGAGTTCAGGCACTAAGTCCCTGAGGCCCCGCTCTAACA
CCGAATCCATGTCTAAAGCCATCCAGCAGTACACCGTGGATGCTAGGCTGCATGCCGTGTTTGAACAGTC
CGGGGAGTCTGGAAAGAGTTTCGACTACAGTCAGTCACTGAAAACCACAACTTATGGGAGCTCCGTGCCC
GAGCAGCAGATTACAGCTTACCTGAGCAGGATCCAGAGGGGAGGATATATTCAGCCTTTTGGATGCATGA
TCGCTGTGGATGAGTCTAGTTTCCGGATCATTGGGTACTCTGAAAATGCCAGAGAGATGCTGGGAATCAT
GCCACAGAGTGTGCCCACTCTGGAAAAGCCTGAGATTCTGGCCATGGGCACCGACGTGCGGTCTCTGTTT
ACATCAAGCTCCTCTATCCTGCTGGAGCGGGCTTTCGTGGCCAGAGAAATCACTCTGCTGAACCCAGTGT
GGATTCACAGCAAGAATACCGGCAAACCCTTTTATGCCATCCTGCATAGGATTGACGTGGGGGTGGTCAT
CGATCTGGAACCTGCTCGCACCGAGGATCCAGCCCTGAGCATTGCTGGCGCCGTGCAGTCCCAGAAGCTG
GCTGTGAGAGCCATCAGCCAGCTGCAGGCCCTGCCAGGAGGCGACATCAAGCTGCTGTGCGATACAGTGG
TGGAGTCCGTGAGGGACCTGACTGGATACGATCGCGTGATGGTGCATAAGTTCCACGAAGACGAGCATGG
CGAAGTGGTGGCCGAGAGCAAAAGGGACGATCTGGAGCCTTACATCGGCCTGCACTATCCTGCTACCGAT
ATTCCACAGGCCTCCCGCTTCCTGTTTAAGCAGAACCGGGTGAGAATGATCGTGGACTGTAATGCTACAC
CAGTGCTGGTGGTGCAGGACGATCGGCTGACCCAGAGTATGTGCCTGGTGGGATCAACACTGAGAGCCCC
CCACGGCTGTCATAGCCAGTACATGGCTAACATGGGGTCAATTGCCAGCCTGGCTATGGCCGTGATCATT
AACGGCAATGAGGACGATGGGAGCAATGTGGCCTCCGGGAGGAGTTCAATGCGCCTGTGGGGACTGGTGG
TGTGCCACCATACAAGCTCCCGGTGTATCCCATTTCCCCTGAGATATGCTTGCGAGTTTCTGATGCAGGC
CTTCGGCCTGCAGCTGAACATGGAGCTGCAGCTGGCCCTGCAGATGAGCGAAAAGCGGGTGCTGAGAACC
CAGACACTGCTGTGCGACATGCTGCTGAGGGATTCCCCAGCTGGAATCGTGACCCAGAGCCCTTCCATTA
TGGACCTGGTGAAGTGTGATGGAGCCGCTTTCCTGTACCACGGCAAATACTATCCACTGGGAGTGGCTCC
TTCCGAGGTGCAGATCAAGGATGTGGTGGAATGGCTGCTGGCTAATCATGCCGACTCTACAGGCCTGTCC
ACTGACTCTCTGGGCGATGCTGGATACCCTGGAGCCGCTGCCCTGGGAGATGCCGTGTGCGGAATGGCTG
TGGCCTATATTACAAAAAGGGACTTCCTGTTTTGGTTCCGCAGCCACACTGCTAAGGAGATCAAATGGGG
GGGAGCCAAGCACCATCCTGAAGATAAAGACGATGGCCAGCGGATGCATCCAAGATCTAGTTTTCAGGCC
TTCCTGGAGGTGGTGAAGTCTCGGAGTCAGCCATGGGAAACCGCTGAGATGGATGCCATCCACAGTCTGC
AGCTGATTCTGAGAGACTCTTTTAAGGAGAGTGAGGCTGCCATGAACTCAAAAGTGGTGGACGGAGTGGT
GCAGCCTTGCAGGGATATGGCTGGCGAACAGGGAATCGACGAGCTGGGAGCTGTGGCTAGGGAAATGGTG
CGCCTGATCGAGACTGCCACCGTGCCAATTTTCGCTGTGGACGCCGGCGGGTGTATCAACGGCTGGAATG
CTAAGATTGCCGAGCTGACAGGCCTGTCCGTGGAAGAGGCCATGGGGAAAAGTCTGGTGTCAGATCTGAT
CTATAAGGAAAACGAGGCTACAGTGAACAAGCTGCTGTCTAGGGCCCTGCGCGGAGACGAAGAGAAGAAC
GTGGAGGTGAAGCTGAAAACTTTTAGTCCCGAACTGCAGGGCAAGGCCGTGTTCGTGGTGGTGAATGCCT
GCTCAAGCAAAGATTACCTGAACAATATCGTGGGCGTGTGCTTTGTGGGACAGGACGTGACCTCTCAGAA
GATCGTGATGGATAAATTCATCAACATCCAGGGCGACTATAAGGCCATCGTGCACAGCCCTAATCCACTG
ATCCCCCCTATTTTCGCTGCCGACGAAAACACCTGCTGTCTGGAGTGGAATATGGCCATGGAAAAGCTGA
CAGGATGGTCAAGAAGCGAAGTGATCGGCAAAATGATTGTGGGAGAAGTGTTTGGCCCCTGCTGTATGCT
GAAGGGCCCAGATGCTCTGACTAAATTCATGATCGTGCTGCATAACGCCATTGGAGGCCAGGACACCGAT
AAGTTTCCCTTCCCTTTCTTTGACAGGAACGGGAAATTCGTGCAGGCTCCGCTGACCGCCAATAAGCGCG
TGTCACTGGAGGGGAAAGTGATCGGAGCCTTTTGCTTCCTGCAGATTCCCAGCGGCGGCCGCATGGTGAG
CAAGGGCGAGGAGGATAACATGGCCATCATCAAGGAGTTCATGCGCTTCAAGGTGCACATGGAGGGCTCC
GTGAACGGCCACGAGTTCGAGATCGAGGGCGAGGGCGAGGGCCGCCCCTACGAGGGCACCCAGACCGCCA
AGCTGAAGGTGACCAAGGGTGGCCCCCTGCCCTTCGCCTGGGACATCCTGTCCCCTCAGTTCATGTACGG
CTCCAAGGCCTACGTGAAGCACCCCGCCGACATCCCCGACTACTTGAAGCTGTCCTTCCCCGAGGGCTTC
AAGTGGGAGCGCGTGATGAACTTCGAGGACGGCGGCGTGGTGACCGTGACCCAGGACTCCTCCCTGCAGG
ACGGCGAGTTCATCTACAAGGTGAAGCTGCGCGGCACCAACTTCCCCTCCGACGGCCCCGTAATGCAGAA
GAAGACCATGGGCTGGGAGGCCTCCTCCGAGCGGATGTACCCCGAGGACGGCGCCCTGAAGGGCGAGATC
AAGCAGAGGCTGAAGCTGAAGGACGGCGGCCACTACGACGCTGAGGTCAAGACCACCTACAAGGCCAAGA
AGCCCGTGCAGCTGCCCGGCGCCTACAACGTCAACATCAAGTTGGACATCACCTCCCACAACGAGGACTA
CACCATCGTGGAACAGTACGAACGCGCCGAGGGCCGCCACTCCACTCTCGGCATGGACGAGCTGTCTAGA
AAGCTGAACCCTCCTGATGAGAGTGGCCCCGGCTGCATGAGCTGCAAGTGTGTGCTCTCCTGACTCGACG
GATCTTTTTCCCTCTGCCAAAAATTATGGGGACATCATGAAGCCCCTTGAGCATCTGACTTCTGGCTAAT
AAAGGAAATTTATTTTCATTGCAATAGTGTGTTGGAATTTTTTGTGTCTCTCACTCGGAAGGACATATGG
GAGGGCAAATCATTTAAAACATCAGAATGAGTATTTGGTTTAGAGTTTGGCAACATATGCCCATATGCTG
GCTGCCATGAACAAAGGTTGGCTATAAAGAGGTCATCAGTATATGAAACAGCCCCCTGCTGTCCATTCCT
TATTCCATAGAAAAGCCTTGACTTGAGGTTAGATTTTTTTTATATTTTGTTTTGTGTTATTTTTTTCTTT
AACATCCCTAAAATTTTCCTTACATGTTTTACTAGCCAGATTTTTCCTCCTCTCCTGACTACTCCCAGTC
ATAGCTGTCCCTCTTCTCTTATGGAGATCCCTCGACCTGCAGCCCAAGCTTGGCGTAATCATGGTCATAG
CTGTTTCCTGTGTGAAATTGTTATCCGCTCACAATTCCACACAACATACGAGCCGGAAGCATAAAGTGTA
AAGCCTGGGGTGCCTAATGAGTGAGCTAACTCACATTAATTGCGTTGCGCTCACTGCCCGCTTTCCAGTC
GGGAAACCTGTCGTGCCAGCGGATCCGCATCTCAATTAGTCAGCAACCATAGTCCCGCCCCTAACTCCGC
CCATCCCGCCCCTAACTCCGCCCAGTTCCGCCCATTCTCCGCCCCATGGCTGACTAATTTTTTTTATTTA
TGCAGAGGCCGAGGCCGCCTCGGCCTCTGAGCTATTCCAGAAGTAGTGAGGAGGCTTTTTTGGAGGCCTA
GGCTTTTGCAAAAAGCTAACTTGTTTATTGCAGCTTATAATGGTTACAAATAAAGCAATAGCATCACAAA
TTTCACAAATAAAGCATTTTTTTCACTGCATTCTAGTTGTGGTTTGTCCAAACTCATCAATGTATCTTAT
CATGTCTGGATCCGCTGCATTAATGAATCGGCCAACGCGCGGGGAGAGGCGGTTTGCGTATTGGGCGCTC
TTCCGCTTCCTCGCTCACTGACTCGCTGCGCTCGGTCGTTCGGCTGCGGCGAGCGGTATCAGCTCACTCA
AAGGCGGTAATACGGTTATCCACAGAATCAGGGGATAACGCAGGAAAGAACATGTGAGCAAAAGGCCAGC
AAAAGGCCAGGAACCGTAAAAAGGCCGCGTTGCTGGCGTTTTTCCATAGGCTCCGCCCCCCTGACGAGCA
TCACAAAAATCGACGCTCAAGTCAGAGGTGGCGAAACCCGACAGGACTATAAAGATACCAGGCGTTTCCC
CCTGGAAGCTCCCTCGTGCGCTCTCCTGTTCCGACCCTGCCGCTTACCGGATACCTGTCCGCCTTTCTCC
CTTCGGGAAGCGTGGCGCTTTCTCATAGCTCACGCTGTAGGTATCTCAGTTCGGTGTAGGTCGTTCGCTC
CAAGCTGGGCTGTGTGCACGAACCCCCCGTTCAGCCCGACCGCTGCGCCTTATCCGGTAACTATCGTCTT
GAGTCCAACCCGGTAAGACACGACTTATCGCCACTGGCAGCAGCCACTGGTAACAGGATTAGCAGAGCGA
GGTATGTAGGCGGTGCTACAGAGTTCTTGAAGTGGTGGCCTAACTACGGCTACACTAGAAGAACAGTATT
TGGTATCTGCGCTCTGCTGAAGCCAGTTACCTTCGGAAAAAGAGTTGGTAGCTCTTGATCCGGCAAACAA
ACCACCGCTGGTAGCGGTGGTTTTTTTGTTTGCAAGCAGCAGATTACGCGCAGAAAAAAAGGATCTCAAG
AAGATCCTTTGATCTTTTCTACGGGGTCTGACGCTCAGTGGAACGAAAACTCACGTTAAGGGATTTTGGT
CATGAGATTATCAAAAAGGATCTTCACCTAGATCCTTTTAAATTAAAAATGAAGTTTTAAATCAATCTAA
AGTATATATGAGTAAACTTGGTCTGACAGTTACCAATGCTTAATCAGTGAGGCACCTATCTCAGCGATCT
GTCTATTTCGTTCATCCATAGTTGCCTGACTCCCCGTCGTGTAGATAACTACGATACGGGAGGGCTTACC
ATCTGGCCCCAGTGCTGCAATGATACCGCGAGACCCACGCTCACCGGCTCCAGATTTATCAGCAATAAAC
CAGCCAGCCGGAAGGGCCGAGCGCAGAAGTGGTCCTGCAACTTTATCCGCCTCCATCCAGTCTATTAATT
GTTGCCGGGAAGCTAGAGTAAGTAGTTCGCCAGTTAATAGTTTGCGCAACGTTGTTGCCATTGCTACAGG
CATCGTGGTGTCACGCTCGTCGTTTGGTATGGCTTCATTCAGCTCCGGTTCCCAACGATCAAGGCGAGTT
ACATGATCCCCCATGTTGTGCAAAAAAGCGGTTAGCTCCTTCGGTCCTCCGATCGTTGTCAGAAGTAAGT
TGGCCGCAGTGTTATCACTCATGGTTATGGCAGCACTGCATAATTCTCTTACTGTCATGCCATCCGTAAG
ATGCTTTTCTGTGACTGGTGAGTACTCAACCAAGTCATTCTGAGAATAGTGTATGCGGCGACCGAGTTGC
TCTTGCCCGGCGTCAATACGGGATAATACCGCGCCACATAGCAGAACTTTAAAAGTGCTCATCATTGGAA
AACGTTCTTCGGGGCGAAAACTCTCAAGGATCTTACCGCTGTTGAGATCCAGTTCGATGTAACCCACTCG
TGCACCCAACTGATCTTCAGCATCTTTTACTTTCACCAGCGTTTCTGGGTGAGCAAAAACAGGAAGGCAA
AATGCCGCAAAAAAGGGAATAAGGGCGACACGGAAATGTTGAATACTCATACTCTTCCTTTTTCAATATT
ATTGAAGCATTTATCAGGGTTATTGTCTCATGAGCGGATACATATTTGAATGTATTTAGAAAAATAAACA
AATAGGGGTTCCGCGCACATTTCCCCGAAAAGTGCCACCTG
