>Addgene plasmid #100540 | pCAGGS-hPhyBY276H-mCherry-HRasCT | addgene partial sequence | sequence record 193843 | Addgene Partial NGS Result
CAGCCTCGGGCCGGGGAGGGCTCGGGGGAGGGGCGCGGCGGCCCCCGGAGCGCCGGCGGCTGTCGAGGCG
CGGCGAGCCGCAGCCATTGCCTTTTATGGTAATCGTGCGAGAGGGCGCAGGGACTTCCTTTGTCCCAAAT
CTGTGCGGAGCCGAAATCTGGGAGGCGCCGCCGCACCCCCTCTAGCGGGCGCGGGGCGAAGCGGTGCGGC
GCCGGCAGGAAGGAAATGGGCGGGGAGGGCCTTCGTGCGTCGCCGCGCCGCCGTCCCCTTCTCCCTCTCC
AGCCTCGGGGCTGTCCGCGGGGGGACGGCTGCCTTCGGGGGGGACGGGGCAGGGCGGGGTTCGGCTTCTG
GCGTGTGACCGGCGGCTCTAGCTAGAGCCTCTGCTAACCATGTTCATGCCTTCTTCTTTTTCCTACAGCT
CCTGGGCAACGTGCTGGTTATTGTGCTGTCTCATCATTTTGGCAAAGAATTCACCATGGTGTCAGGAGTG
GGAGGAAGCGGAGGCGGCAGAGGAGGCGGGAGAGGAGGCGAGGAAGAGCCAAGCTCCTCTCACACTCCCA
ACAATCGGAGAGGGGGAGAGCAGGCTCAGAGTTCAGGCACTAAGTCCCTGAGGCCCCGCTCTAACACCGA
ATCCATGTCTAAAGCCATCCAGCAGTACACCGTGGATGCTAGGCTGCATGCCGTGTTTGAACAGTCCGGG
GAGTCTGGAAAGAGTTTCGACTACAGTCAGTCACTGAAAACCACAACTTATGGGAGCTCCGTGCCCGAGC
AGCAGATTACAGCTTACCTGAGCAGGATCCAGAGGGGAGGATATATTCAGCCTTTTGGATGCATGATCGC
TGTGGATGAGTCTAGTTTCCGGATCATTGGGTACTCTGAAAATGCCAGAGAGATGCTGGGAATCATGCCA
CAGAGTGTGCCCACTCTGGAAAAGCCTGAGATTCTGGCCATGGGCACCGACGTGCGGTCTCTGTTTACAT
CAAGCTCCTCTATCCTGCTGGAGCGGGCTTTCGTGGCCAGAGAAATCACTCTGCTGAACCCAGTGTGGAT
TCACAGCAAGAATACCGGCAAACCCTTTTATGCCATCCTGCATAGGATTGACGTGGGGGTGGTCATCGAT
CTGGAACCTGCTCGCACCGAGGATCCAGCCCTGAGCATTGCTGGCGCCGTGCAGTCCCAGAAGCTGGCTG
TGAGAGCCATCAGCCAGCTGCAGGCCCTGCCAGGAGGCGACATCAAGCTGCTGTGCGATACAGTGGTGGA
GTCCGTGAGGGACCTGACTGGATACGATCGCGTGATGGTGCATAAGTTCCACGAAGACGAGCATGGCGAA
GTGGTGGCCGAGAGCAAAAGGGACGATCTGGAGCCTTACATCGGCCTGCACTATCCTGCTACCGATATTC
CACAGGCCTCCCGCTTCCTGTTTAAGCAGAACCGGGTGAGAATGATCGTGGACTGTAATGCTACACCAGT
GCTGGTGGTGCAGGACGATCGGCTGACCCAGAGTATGTGCCTGGTGGGATCAACACTGAGAGCCCCCCAC
GGCTGTCATAGCCAGTACATGGCTAACATGGGGTCAATTGCCAGCCTGGCTATGGCCGTGATCATTAACG
GCAATGAGGACGATGGGAGCAATGTGGCCTCCGGGAGGAGTTCAATGCGCCTGTGGGGACTGGTGGTGTG
CCACCATACAAGCTCCCGGTGTATCCCATTTCCCCTGAGATATGCTTGCGAGTTTCTGATGCAGGCCTTC
GGCCTGCAGCTGAACATGGAGCTGCAGCTGGCCCTGCAGATGAGCGAAAAGCGGGTGCTGAGAACCCAGA
CACTGCTGTGCGACATGCTGCTGAGGGATTCCCCAGCTGGAATCGTGACCCAGAGCCCTTCCATTATGGA
CCTGGTGAAGTGTGATGGAGCCGCTTTCCTGTACCACGGCAAATACTATCCACTGGGAGTGGCTCCTTCC
GAGGTGCAGATCAAGGATGTGGTGGAATGGCTGCTGGCTAATCATGCCGACTCTACAGGCCTGTCCACTG
ACTCTCTGGGCGATGCTGGATACCCTGGAGCCGCTGCCCTGGGAGATGCCGTGTGCGGAATGGCTGTGGC
CTATATTACAAAAAGGGACTTCCTGTTTTGGTTCCGCAGCCACACTGCTAAGGAGATCAAATGGGGGGGA
GCCAAGCACCATCCTGAAGATAAAGACGATGGCCAGCGGATGCATCCAAGATCTAGTTTTCAGGCCTTCC
TGGAGGTGGTGAAGTCTCGGAGTCAGCCATGGGAAACCGCTGAGATGGATGCCATCCACAGTCTGCAGCT
GATTCTGAGAGACTCTTTTAAGGAGAGTGAGGCTGCCATGAACTCAAAAGTGGTGGACGGAGTGGTGCAG
CCTTGCAGGGATATGGCTGGCGAACAGGGAATCGACGAGCTGGGAGCTGTGGCTAGGGAAATGGTGCGCC
TGATCGAGACTGCCACCGTGCCAATTTTCGCTGTGGACGCCGGCGGGTGTATCAACGGCTGGAATGCTAA
GATTGCCGAGCTGACAGGCCTGTCCGTGGAAGAGGCCATGGGGAAAAGTCTGGTGTCAGATCTGATCTAT
AAGGAAAACGAGGCTACAGTGAACAAGCTGCTGTCTAGGGCCCTGCGCGGAGACGAAGAGAAGAACGTGG
AGGTGAAGCTGAAAACTTTTAGTCCCGAACTGCAGGGCAAGGCCGTGTTCGTGGTGGTGAATGCCTGCTC
AAGCAAAGATTACCTGAACAATATCGTGGGCGTGTGCTTTGTGGGACAGGACGTGACCTCTCAGAAGATC
GTGATGGATAAATTCATCAACATCCAGGGCGACTATAAGGCCATCGTGCACAGCCCTAATCCACTGATCC
CCCCTATTTTCGCTGCCGACGAAAACACCTGCTGTCTGGAGTGGAATATGGCCATGGAAAAGCTGACAGG
ATGGTCAAGAAGCGAAGTGATCGGCAAAATGATTGTGGGAGAAGTGTTTGGCCCCTGCTGTATGCTGAAG
GGCCCAGATGCTCTGACTAAATTCATGATCGTGCTGCATAACGCCATTGGAGGCCAGGACACCGATAAGT
TTCCCTTCCCTTTCTTTGACAGGAACGGGAAATTCGTGCAGGCTCCGCTGACCGCCAATAAGCGCGTGTC
ACTGGAGGGGAAAGTGATCGGAGCCTTTTGCTTCCTGCAGATTCCCAGCGGCGGCCGCATGGTGAGCAAG
GGCGAGGAGGATAACATGGCCATCATCAAGGAGTTCATGCGCTTCAAGGTGCACATGGAGGGCTCCGTGA
ACGGCCACGAGTTCGAGATCGAGGGCGAGGGCGAGGGCCGCCCCTACGAGGGCACCCAGACCGCCAAGCT
GAAGGTGACCAAGGGTGGCCCCCTGCCCTTCGCCTGGGACATCCTGTCCCCTCAGTTCATGTACGGCTCC
AAGGCCTACGTGAAGCACCCCGCCGACATCCCCGACTACTTGAAGCTGTCCTTCCCCGAGGGCTTCAAGT
GGGAGCGCGTGATGAACTTCGAGGACGGCGGCGTGGTGACCGTGACCCAGGACTCCTCCCTGCAGGACGG
CGAGTTCATCTACAAGGTGAAGCTGCGCGGCACCAACTTCCCCTCCGACGGCCCCGTAATGCAGAAGAAG
ACCATGGGCTGGGAGGCCTCCTCCGAGCGGATGTACCCCGAGGACGGCGCCCTGAAGGGCGAGATCAAGC
AGAGGCTGAAGCTGAAGGACGGCGGCCACTACGACGCTGAGGTCAAGACCACCTACAAGGCCAAGAAGCC
CGTGCAGCTGCCCGGCGCCTACAACGTCAACATCAAGTTGGACATCACCTCCCACAACGAGGACTACACC
ATCGTGGAACAGTACGAACGCGCCGAGGGCCGCCACTCCACTCTCGGCATGGACGAGCTGTCTAGAAAGC
TGAACCCTCCTGATGAGAGTGGCCCCGGCTGCATGAGCTGCAAGTGTGTGCTCTCCTGACTCGACGGATC
TTTTTCCCTCTGCCAAAAATTATGGGGACATCATGAAGCCCCTTGAGCATCTGACTTCTGGCTAATAAAG
GAAATTTATTTTCATTGCAATAGTGTGTTGGAATTTTTTGTGTCTCTCACTCGGAAGGACATATGGGAGG
GCAAATCATTTAAAACATCAGAATGAGTATTTGGTTTAGAGTTTGGCAACATATGCCCATATGCTGGCTG
CCATGAACAAAGGTTGGCTATAAAGAGGTCATCAGTATATGAAACAGCCCCCTGCTGTCCATTCCTTATT
CCATAGAAAAGCCTTGACTTGAGGTTAGATTTTTTTTATATTTTGTTTTGTGTTATTTTTTTCTTTAACA
TCCCTAAAATTTTCCTTACATGTTTTACTAGCCAGATTTTTCCTCCTCTCCTGACTACTCCCAGTCATAG
CTGTCCCTCTTCTCTTATGGAGATCCCTCGACCTGCAGCCCAAGCTTGGCGTAATCATGGTCATAGCTGT
TTCCTGTGTGAAATTGTTATCCGCTCACAATTCCACACAACATACGAGCCGGAAGCATAAAGTGTAAAGC
CTGGGGTGCCTAATGAGTGAGCTAACTCACATTAATTGCGTTGCGCTCACTGCCCGCTTTCCAGTCGGGA
AACCTGTCGTGCCAGCGGATCCGCATCTCAATTAGTCAGCAACCATAGTCCCGCCCCTAACTCCGCCCAT
CCCGCCCCTAACTCCGCCCAGTTCCGCCCATTCTCCGCCCCATGGCTGACTAATTTTTTTTATTTATGCA
GAGGCCGAGGCCGCCTCGGCCTCTGAGCTATTCCAGAAGTAGTGAGGAGGCTTTTTTGGAGGCCTAGGCT
TTTGCAAAAAGCTAACTTGTTTATTGCAGCTTATAATGGTTACAAATAAAGCAATAGCATCACAAATTTC
ACAAATAAAGCATTTTTTTCACTGCATTCTAGTTGTGGTTTGTCCAAACTCATCAATGTATCTTATCATG
TCTGGATCCGCTGCATTAATGAATCGGCCAACGCGCGGGGAGAGGCGGTTTGCGTATTGGGCGCTCTTCC
GCTTCCTCGCTCACTGACTCGCTGCGCTCGGTCGTTCGGCTGCGGCGAGCGGTATCAGCTCACTCAAAGG
CGGTAATACGGTTATCCACAGAATCAGGGGATAACGCAGGAAAGAACATGTGAGCAAAAGGCCAGCAAAA
GGCCAGGAACCGTAAAAAGGCCGCGTTGCTGGCGTTTTTCCATAGGCTCCGCCCCCCTGACGAGCATCAC
AAAAATCGACGCTCAAGTCAGAGGTGGCGAAACCCGACAGGACTATAAAGATACCAGGCGTTTCCCCCTG
GAAGCTCCCTCGTGCGCTCTCCTGTTCCGACCCTGCCGCTTACCGGATACCTGTCCGCCTTTCTCCCTTC
GGGAAGCGTGGCGCTTTCTCATAGCTCACGCTGTAGGTATCTCAGTTCGGTGTAGGTCGTTCGCTCCAAG
CTGGGCTGTGTGCACGAACCCCCCGTTCAGCCCGACCGCTGCGCCTTATCCGGTAACTATCGTCTTGAGT
CCAACCCGGTAAGACACGACTTATCGCCACTGGCAGCAGCCACTGGTAACAGGATTAGCAGAGCGAGGTA
TGTAGGCGGTGCTACAGAGTTCTTGAAGTGGTGGCCTAACTACGGCTACACTAGAAGAACAGTATTTGGT
ATCTGCGCTCTGCTGAAGCCAGTTACCTTCGGAAAAAGAGTTGGTAGCTCTTGATCCGGCAAACAAACCA
CCGCTGGTAGCGGTGGTTTTTTTGTTTGCAAGCAGCAGATTACGCGCAGAAAAAAAGGATCTCAAGAAGA
TCCTTTGATCTTTTCTACGGGGTCTGACGCTCAGTGGAACGAAAACTCACGTTAAGGGATTTTGGTCATG
AGATTATCAAAAAGGATCTTCACCTAGATCCTTTTAAATTAAAAATGAAGTTTTAAATCAATCTAAAGTA
TATATGAGTAAACTTGGTCTGACAGTTACCAATGCTTAATCAGTGAGGCACCTATCTCAGCGATCTGTCT
ATTTCGTTCATCCATAGTTGCCTGACTCCCCGTCGTGTAGATAACTACGATACGGGAGGGCTTACCATCT
GGCCCCAGTGCTGCAATGATACCGCGAGACCCACGCTCACCGGCTCCAGATTTATCAGCAATAAACCAGC
CAGCCGGAAGGGCCGAGCGCAGAAGTGGTCCTGCAACTTTATCCGCCTCCATCCAGTCTATTAATTGTTG
CCGGGAAGCTAGAGTAAGTAGTTCGCCAGTTAATAGTTTGCGCAACGTTGTTGCCATTGCTACAGGCATC
GTGGTGTCACGCTCGTCGTTTGGTATGGCTTCATTCAGCTCCGGTTCCCAACGATCAAGGCGAGTTACAT
GATCCCCCATGTTGTGCAAAAAAGCGGTTAGCTCCTTCGGTCCTCCGATCGTTGTCAGAAGTAAGTTGGC
CGCAGTGTTATCACTCATGGTTATGGCAGCACTGCATAATTCTCTTACTGTCATGCCATCCGTAAGATGC
TTTTCTGTGACTGGTGAGTACTCAACCAAGTCATTCTGAGAATAGTGTATGCGGCGACCGAGTTGCTCTT
GCCCGGCGTCAATACGGGATAATACCGCGCCACATAGCAGAACTTTAAAAGTGCTCATCATTGGAAAACG
TTCTTCGGGGCGAAAACTCTCAAGGATCTTACCGCTGTTGAGATCCAGTTCGATGTAACCCACTCGTGCA
CCCAACTGATCTTCAGCATCTTTTACTTTCACCAGCGTTTCTGGGTGAGCAAAAACAGGAAGGCAAAATG
CCGCAAAAAAGGGAATAAGGGCGACACGGAAATGTTGAATACTCATACTCTTCCTTTTTCAATATTATTG
AAGCATTTATCAGGGTTATTGTCTCATGAGCGGATACATATTTGAATGTATTTAGAAAAATAAACAAATA
GGGGTTCCGCGCACATTTCCCCGAAAAGTGCCACCTGGGTCGATCGACATTGATTATTGACTAGTTATTA
ATAGTAATCAATTACGGGGTCATTAGTTCATAGCCCATATATGGAGTTCCGCGTTACATAACTTACGGTA
AATGGCCCGCCTGGCTGACCGCCCAACGACCCCCGCCCATTGACGTCAATAATGACGTATGTTCCCATAG
TAACGCCAATAGGGACTTTCCATTGACGTCAATGGGTGGAGTATTTACGGTAAACTGCCCACTTGGCAGT
ACATCAAGTGTATCATATGCCAAGTACGCCCCCTATTGACGTCAATGACGGTAAATGGCCCGCCTGGCAT
TATGCCCAGTACATGACCTTATGGGACTTTCCTACTTGGCAGTACATCTACGTATTAGTCATCGCTATTA
CCATGGTCGAGGTGAGCCCCACGTTCTGCTTCACTCTCCCCATCTCCCCCCCCTCCCCACCCCCAATTTT
GTATTTATTTATTTTTTAATTATTTTGTGCAGCGATGGGGGCGGGGGGGGGG
